Addgene plasmid #146101: pETM-11-6His-DmTral_395-542_D
Purpose: Bacterial Expression of DmTral_395-542
Depositing lab: Elisa Izaurralde. Depositing organization: Max Planck Institute for Developmental Biology.
Backbone
  Vector backbone: Unknown
  Vector type: Bacterial Expression
Growth in bacteria
  Bacterial resistance: Kanamycin, 50 μg/mL
  Growth temperature: 37°C
  Growth strain: DH5alpha
  Copy number: Low Copy
Gene/Insert
  Gene/Insert name: DmTral_395-542
  Species: D. melanogaster (fly)
  Entrez Gene: tral (a.k.a. Dmel_CG10686, BEST:GH08269, CG10686, DmLSm15, Dmel\CG10686, LSm15, Lsm15, Scd6p, TRAL, Tral, anon-EST:Posey139, anon-WO0172774.89, anon-WO02059370.24, p67, p70)
  Cloning method: Unknown
Terms and licenses: Academic/Nonprofit Terms; Industry Terms: Not Available to Industry
Depositor comments: Plasmids from this collection were made available to the research community and donated after the lab closed. Please note that the sequence provided by the depositing laboratory may be theoretical/predicted or based on Sanger sequencing results. There may be discrepancies between sequencing results obtained by Addgene and the depositor sequence. If an Addgene verified sequence is not available, please contact before placing your order to request that our lab fully sequence the plasmid.
How to cite: pETM-11-6His-DmTral_395-542_D was a gift from Elisa Izaurralde (Addgene plasmid # 146101 ; http://n2t.net/addgene:146101 ; RRID:Addgene_146101)
