[The description below was written by a language model from this plasmid's Addgene catalogue record and pLannotate feature annotations shown in this document.]
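Description:
pETM-11-6His-DmTral_395-542_D is a 5.8 kb bacterial expression plasmid for producing a fragment of the Drosophila melanogaster protein Trailer hitch (Tral, also known as LSm15 or CG10686), spanning residues 395–542. The catalogue lists the backbone as unknown, but the plasmid name points to pETM-11, and the annotated features fit a pET-type layout. It is propagated in E. coli through a ColE1/pMB1-family origin accompanied by the bom region and the rop gene. Rop keeps plasmid number down, consistent with the low-copy designation in the record. Selection is by kanamycin through an aminoglycoside phosphotransferase gene. An f1 phage origin is also present, and short tetracycline-resistance fragments appear to be non-functional remnants of pBR322 ancestry.

Expression is driven by a T7 promoter immediately followed by a lac operator, with a plasmid-borne lacI gene supplying repressor. Transcription therefore depends on T7 RNA polymerase from the host and is induced with IPTG. A T7 gene 10 ribosome binding site precedes an N-terminal His tag, followed by a short match to a TEV-containing tag that most likely represents a TEV protease cleavage site for removing the tag after purification. The roughly 500 bp unannotated stretch downstream corresponds in position and size to the Tral insert, although the feature table does not label it. A second His-tag match lies between the insert and the T7 terminator, and the record does not say whether it is in frame with, and translated as part of, the product. The construct is intended for recombinant expression and affinity purification of this Tral region. The record does not state any specific downstream application.
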