Features (pLannotate 1.2.2; 20 found; start..end, strand, type, name):
     12..467     +  rep_origin     f1 ori (sequence partly withheld): f1 bacteriophage origin of replication; arrow indicates direction of (+) strand synthesis
    494..551     +  promoter       AmpR promoter (fragment): bla
    560..1375    -  CDS            KanR: aminoglycoside phosphotransferase; aph(3')-Ia; confers resistance to kanamycin in bacteria or G418 (Geneticin®) in eukaryotes
   1497..2085    +  rep_origin     ori: high-copy-number ColE1/pMB1/pBR322/pUC origin of replication
   2271..2413    -  misc_feature   bom: basis of mobility region from pBR322
   2515..2706    -  CDS            rop: Rop protein, which maintains plasmids at low copy number; rop
   2723..3103    +  CDS            YPB1_ECOLX: Protein predicted: Swiss-Prot protein existence level 4. From Escherichia coli.
   3175..3466    -  CDS            TcR (fragment): tetracycline efflux protein; tet; confers resistance to tetracycline
   3481..3502    -  protein_bind   CAP binding site: CAP binding activates transcription in the presence of cAMP. E. coli catabolite activator protein
   3515..4597    -  CDS            lacI: lac repressor; lacI; The lac repressor binds to the lac operator to inhibit transcription in E. coli. This inhibition can be relieved by adding lactose or isopropyl-β-D-thiogalactopyranoside (IPTG).
   4598..4675    -  promoter       lacI promoter: lacI
   4683..4962    -  CDS            TcR (fragment): tetracycline efflux protein; tet; confers resistance to tetracycline
   4984..5002    +  promoter       T7 promoter: promoter for bacteriophage T7 RNA polymerase
   5003..5027    +  protein_bind   lac operator: The lac repressor binds to the lac operator to inhibit transcription in E. coli. This inhibition can be relieved by adding lactose or isopropyl-β-D-thiogalactopyranoside (IPTG). lac repressor encoded by lacI
   5047..5065    +  RBS            RBS (fragment): efficient ribosome binding site from bacteriophage T7 gene 10 (Olins and Rangwala, 1989)
   5078..5096    +  CDS            7xHis (fragment): 6xHis affinity tag
   5125..5145    +  CDS            capTEV™ (fragment): composite tag for in vivo biotinylation, TEV protease cleavage, and 6xHis tagging
   5655..5672    +  CDS            9xHis (fragment): 9xHis affinity tag
   5682..5731    +  CDS            SET1 (fragment): solubility-enhancement tag derived from T7 phage gene 10B
   5739..5786    +  terminator     T7 terminator: transcription terminator for bacteriophage T7 RNA polymerase
>Addgene plasmid #146101 | pETM-11-6His-DmTral_395-542_D | depositor full sequence | sequence record 288546 | Full Sequence
TGGCGAATGGG
[124 nt withheld, positions 12-135]
C
[91 nt withheld, positions 137-227]
A
[49 nt withheld, positions 229-277]
CCTTTGACGTTGGAGTCCACGTTCTTT
[37 nt withheld, positions 305-341]
ACCCTATCTCGGTCTATTCTTTTGATTTATAAGGGATTTTGCCGATTTCGGCCTATTGGTTAAAAAATGA
GCTGATTTAACAAAAATTTAACGCGAATTTTAACAAAATATTAACGTTTACAATTTCAGGTGGCACTTTT
CGGGGAAATGTGCGCGGAACCCCTATTTGTTTATTTTTCTAAATACATTCAAATATGTATCCGCTCATGA
ATTAATTCTTAGAAAAACTCATCGAGCATCAAATGAAACTGCAATTTATTCATATCAGGATTATCAATAC
CATATTTTTGAAAAAGCCGTTTCTGTAATGAAGGAGAAAACTCACCGAGGCAGTTCCATAGGATGGCAAG
ATCCTGGTATCGGTCTGCGATTCCGACTCGTCCAACATCAATACAACCTATTAATTTCCCCTCGTCAAAA
ATAAGGTTATCAAGTGAGAAATCACCATGAGTGACGACTGAATCCGGTGAGAATGGCAAAAGTTTATGCA
TTTCTTTCCAGACTTGTTCAACAGGCCAGCCATTACGCTCGTCATCAAAATCACTCGCATCAACCAAACC
GTTATTCATTCGTGATTGCGCCTGAGCGAGACGAAATACGCGATCGCTGTTAAAAGGACAATTACAAACA
GGAATCGAATGCAACCGGCGCAGGAACACTGCCAGCGCATCAACAATATTTTCACCTGAATCAGGATATT
CTTCTAATACCTGGAATGCTGTTTTCCCGGGGATCGCAGTGGTGAGTAACCATGCATCATCAGGAGTACG
GATAAAATGCTTGATGGTCGGAAGAGGCATAAATTCCGTCAGCCAGTTTAGTCTGACCATCTCATCTGTA
ACATCATTGGCAACGCTACCTTTGCCATGTTTCAGAAACAACTCTGGCGCATCGGGCTTCCCATACAATC
GATAGATTGTCGCACCTGATTGCCCGACATTATCGCGAGCCCATTTATACCCATATAAATCAGCATCCAT
GTTGGAATTTAATCGCGGCCTAGAGCAAGACGTTTCCCGTTGAATATGGCTCATAACACCCCTTGTATTA
CTGTTTATGTAAGCAGACAGTTTTATTGTTCATGACCAAAATCCCTTAACGTGAGTTTTCGTTCCACTGA
GCGTCAGACCCCGTAGAAAAGATCAAAGGATCTTCTTGAGATCCTTTTTTTCTGCGCGTAATCTGCTGCT
TGCAAACAAAAAAACCACCGCTACCAGCGGTGGTTTGTTTGCCGGATCAAGAGCTACCAACTCTTTTTCC
GAAGGTAACTGGCTTCAGCAGAGCGCAGATACCAAATACTGTCCTTCTAGTGTAGCCGTAGTTAGGCCAC
CACTTCAAGAACTCTGTAGCACCGCCTACATACCTCGCTCTGCTAATCCTGTTACCAGTGGCTGCTGCCA
GTGGCGATAAGTCGTGTCTTACCGGGTTGGACTCAAGACGATAGTTACCGGATAAGGCGCAGCGGTCGGG
CTGAACGGGGGGTTCGTGCACACAGCCCAGCTTGGAGCGAACGACCTACACCGAACTGAGATACCTACAG
CGTGAGCTATGAGAAAGCGCCACGCTTCCCGAAGGGAGAAAGGCGGACAGGTATCCGGTAAGCGGCAGGG
TCGGAACAGGAGAGCGCACGAGGGAGCTTCCAGGGGGAAACGCCTGGTATCTTTATAGTCCTGTCGGGTT
TCGCCACCTCTGACTTGAGCGTCGATTTTTGTGATGCTCGTCAGGGGGGCGGAGCCTATGGAAAAACGCC
AGCAACGCGGCCTTTTTACGGTTCCTGGCCTTTTGCTGGCCTTTTGCTCACATGTTCTTTCCTGCGTTAT
CCCCTGATTCTGTGGATAACCGTATTACCGCCTTTGAGTGAGCTGATACCGCTCGCCGCAGCCGAACGAC
CGAGCGCAGCGAGTCAGTGAGCGAGGAAGCGGAAGAGCGCCTGATGCGGTATTTTCTCCTTACGCATCTG
TGCGGTATTTCACACCGCATATATGGTGCACTCTCAGTACAATCTGCTCTGATGCCGCATAGTTAAGCCA
GTATACACTCCGCTATCGCTACGTGACTGGGTCATGGCTGCGCCCCGACACCCGCCAACACCCGCTGACG
CGCCCTGACGGGCTTGTCTGCTCCCGGCATCCGCTTACAGACAAGCTGTGACCGTCTCCGGGAGCTGCAT
GTGTCAGAGGTTTTCACCGTCATCACCGAAACGCGCGAGGCAGCTGCGGTAAAGCTCATCAGCGTGGTCG
TGAAGCGATTCACAGATGTCTGCCTGTTCATCCGCGTCCAGCTCGTTGAGTTTCTCCAGAAGCGTTAATG
TCTGGCTTCTGATAAAGCGGGCCATGTTAAGGGCGGTTTTTTCCTGTTTGGTCACTGATGCCTCCGTGTA
AGGGGGATTTCTGTTCATGGGGGTAATGATACCGATGAAACGAGAGAGGATGCTCACGATACGGGTTACT
GATGATGAACATGCCCGGTTACTGGAACGTTGTGAGGGTAAACAACTGGCGGTATGGATGCGGCGGGACC
AGAGAAAAATCACTCAGGGTCAATGCCAGCGCTTCGTTAATACAGATGTAGGTGTTCCACAGGGTAGCCA
GCAGCATCCTGCGATGCAGATCCGGAACATAATGGTGCAGGGCGCTGACTTCCGCGTTTCCAGACTTTAC
GAAACACGGAAACCGAAGACCATTCATGTTGTTGCTCAGGTCGCAGACGTTTTGCAGCAGCAGTCGCTTC
ACGTTCGCTCGCGTATCGGTGATTCATTCTGCTAACCAGTAAGGCAACCCCGCCAGCCTAGCCGGGTCCT
CAACGACAGGAGCACGATCATGCGCACCCGTGGGGCCGCCATGCCGGCGATAATGGCCTGCTTCTCGCCG
AAACGTTTGGTGGCGGGACCAGTGACGAAGGCTTGAGCGAGGGCGTGCAAGATTCCGAATACCGCAAGCG
ACAGGCCGATCATCGTCGCGCTCCAGCGAAAGCGGTCCTCGCCGAAAATGACCCAGAGCGCTGCCGGCAC
CTGTCCTACGAGTTGCATGATAAAGAAGACAGTCATAAGTGCGGCGACGATAGTCATGCCCCGCGCCCAC
CGGAAGGAGCTGACTGGGTTGAAGGCTCTCAAGGGCATCGGTCGAGATCCCGGTGCCTAATGAGTGAGCT
AACTTACATTAATTGCGTTGCGCTCACTGCCCGCTTTCCAGTCGGGAAACCTGTCGTGCCAGCTGCATTA
ATGAATCGGCCAACGCGCGGGGAGAGGCGGTTTGCGTATTGGGCGCCAGGGTGGTTTTTCTTTTCACCAG
TGAGACGGGCAACAGCTGATTGCCCTTCACCGCCTGGCCCTGAGAGAGTTGCAGCAAGCGGTCCACGCTG
GTTTGCCCCAGCAGGCGAAAATCCTGTTTGATGGTGGTTAACGGCGGGATATAACATGAGCTGTCTTCGG
TATCGTCGTATCCCACTACCGAGATATCCGCACCAACGCGCAGCCCGGACTCGGTAATGGCGCGCATTGC
GCCCAGCGCCATCTGATCGTTGGCAACCAGCATCGCAGTGGGAACGATGCCCTCATTCAGCATTTGCATG
GTTTGTTGAAAACCGGACATGGCACTCCAGTCGCCTTCCCGTTCCGCTATCGGCTGAATTTGATTGCGAG
TGAGATATTTATGCCAGCCAGCCAGACGCAGACGCGCCGAGACAGAACTTAATGGGCCCGCTAACAGCGC
GATTTGCTGGTGACCCAATGCGACCAGATGCTCCACGCCCAGTCGCGTACCGTCTTCATGGGAGAAAATA
ATACTGTTGATGGGTGTCTGGTCAGAGACATCAAGAAATAACGCCGGAACATTAGTGCAGGCAGCTTCCA
CAGCAATGGCATCCTGGTCATCCAGCGGATAGTTAATGATCAGCCCACTGACGCGTTGCGCGAGAAGATT
GTGCACCGCCGCTTTACAGGCTTCGACGCCGCTTCGTTCTACCATCGACACCACCACGCTGGCACCCAGT
TGATCGGCGCGAGATTTAATCGCCGCGACAATTTGCGACGGCGCGTGCAGGGCCAGACTGGAGGTGGCAA
CGCCAATCAGCAACGACTGTTTGCCCGCCAGTTGTTGTGCCACGCGGTTGGGAATGTAATTCAGCTCCGC
CATCGCCGCTTCCACTTTTTCCCGCGTTTTCGCAGAAACGTGGCTGGCCTGGTTCACCACGCGGGAAACG
GTCTGATAAGAGACACCGGCATACTCTGCGACATCGTATAACGTTACTGGTTTCACATTCACCACCCTGA
ATTGACTCTCTTCCGGGCGCTATCATGCCATACCGCGAAAGGTTTTGCGCCATTCGATGGTGTCCGGGAT
CTCGACGCTCTCCCTTATGCGACTCCTGCATTAGGAAGCAGCCCAGTAGTAGGTTGAGGCCGTTGAGCAC
CGCCGCCGCAAGGAATGGTGCATGCAAGGAGATGGCGCCCAACAGTCCCCCGGCCACGGGGCCTGCCACC
ATACCCACGCCGAAACAAGCGCTCATGAGCCCGAAGTGGCGAGCCCGATCTTCCCCATCGGTGATGTCGG
CGATATAGGCGCCAGCAACCGCACCTGTGGCGCCGGTGATGCCGGCCACGATGCGTCCGGCGTAGAGGAT
CGAGATCTCGATCCCGCGAAATTAATACGACTCACTATAGGGGAATTGTGAGCGGATAACAATTCCCCTC
TAGAAATAATTTTGATTTAACTTTAAGAAGGAGATATACCATGAAACATCACCATCACCATCACCCCATG
AGCGATTACGACATCCCCACTACTGAGAATCTTTATTTTCAGGGCGCCATGGCAAACAAGCCGCGGAACA
AGATCAAGTTCGAGGGCGACTTCGATTTCGAGCAGGCAAACAACAAGTTCGAGGAACTGCGCTCCCAACT
GGCCAAGCTCAAGGTGGCCGAGGATGGTGCACCCAAGCCAGCCACCAATGCAACGGCCGCCACTGCAACT
GCAACCAATGAGCAGGTGGGTGAGAAGGTTGAAGGCGTTCACACACTGAATGGCGAGACCGACAAGAAGG
ATGATTCTGGCAACGAGACCGGCGCTGGAGAGCACGAGCCTGAGGAGGATGATGTTGCTGTGTGCTACGA
CAAGACCAAATCGTTCTTCGACAACATCTCGTGCGAGGCTGCCCAGGATCGCAGCAAGAACAAGAAGAAC
GATTGGCGCCAGGAGCGCAAGTTGAACACGGAGACCTTCGGAGTGTCCTCCACACGACGTGGCAGTTACC
GCGGACGCTAGGGTACCGGATCCGAATTCGAGCTCCGTCGACAAGCTTGCGGCCGCACTCGAGCACCACC
ACCACCACCACTGAGATCCGGCTGCTAACAAAGCCCGAAAGGAAGCTGAGTTGGCTGCTGCCACCGCTGA
GCAATAACTAGCATAACCCCTTGGGGCCTCTAAACGGGTCTTGAGGGGTTTTTTGCTGAAAGGAGGAACT
ATATCCGGAT
